Addgene plasmid #55981: mPlum-LaminB1-10
Purpose: Localization: Nuclear Envelope, Excitation: 590, Emission: 649
Depositing lab: Michael Davidson. Depositing organization: Florida State University, Tallahassee.
Backbone
  Vector backbone: mPlum
  Backbone size w/o insert (bp): 4750
  Vector type: Mammalian Expression
  Selectable markers: Neomycin (select with G418)
Growth in bacteria
  Bacterial resistance: Kanamycin, 50 μg/mL
  Growth temperature: 37°C
  Growth strain: DH5alpha
  Copy number: High Copy
Gene/Insert
  Gene/Insert name: LaminB1 (alt name: NM_005573.2)
  Species: H. sapiens (human)
  Entrez Gene: LMNB1 (a.k.a. ADLD, LMN, LMN2, LMNB, MCPH26)
  Promoter: CMV
  Tag / fusion protein: mPlum
  Cloning method: Unknown
  Sequencing primers: 5′ CMV-F; 3′ SV40pA-R
Terms and licenses: Academic/Nonprofit Terms; Industry Terms: Not Available to Industry
Depositor comments: . Excitation = 590; Emission = 649
How to cite: mPlum-LaminB1-10 was a gift from Michael Davidson (Addgene plasmid # 55981 ; http://n2t.net/addgene:55981 ; RRID:Addgene_55981)
