[The description below was written by a language model from this plasmid's Addgene catalogue record.]
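Description:
mPlum-LaminB1-10 is a mammalian expression plasmid that produces human lamin B1 (LMNB1) fused to the far-red fluorescent protein mPlum, intended as a live- or fixed-cell marker of the nuclear envelope. It is built on an mPlum vector backbone of about 4.75 kb (excluding the insert), is maintained at high copy in E. coli under kanamycin selection, and carries a neomycin resistance marker so that transfected mammalian cells can be selected with G418 to derive stable lines. No feature table is available, so the origin of replication and the promoters driving the resistance markers are not stated. The listed 3′ sequencing primer implies that an SV40 polyadenylation signal lies downstream of the expression cassette.

Expression of the fusion is driven by the CMV promoter, a strong constitutive promoter in most mammalian cell types. Lamin B1 is an intermediate filament protein of the nuclear lamina, the meshwork lining the inner nuclear membrane, so the fusion protein incorporates into the lamina and outlines the nuclear periphery. The record lists mPlum as the tag but does not explicitly state its position relative to lamin B1. The name suggests mPlum at the N-terminus followed by a short linker, possibly of 10 residues, though this is not confirmed. The fluorophore is reported with excitation at 590 nm and emission at 649 nm, placing it at the red end of the spectrum and making it convenient for multicolour imaging alongside green, yellow or orange reporters. Typical uses include visualising nuclear envelope morphology, its breakdown and reassembly during mitosis, and lamina organisation.
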