>Addgene plasmid #55981 | mPlum-LaminB1-10 | depositor partial sequence | sequence record 86886 | insert sequence
GACGTCAGATCCGCTAGCGCTACCGGTGGCTACCATGGTGAGCAAGGGCGAGGAGGTCATCAAGGAGTTC
ATGCGCTTCAAGGAGCACATGGAGGGCTCCGTGAACGGCCACGAGTTCGAGATCGAGGGCGAGGGCGAGG
GCCGCCCCTACGAGGGCACCCAGACCGCCAGGCTGAAGGTGACCAAGGGTGGCCCCCTGCCCTTCGCCTG
GGACATCCTGTCCCCTCAGATCATGTACGGCTCCAAGGCCTACGTGAAGCACCCCGCCGACATCCCCGAC
TACTTGAAGCTGTCCTTCCCCGAGGGCTTCAAGTGGGAGCGCGTGATGAACTTCGAGGACGGCGGCGTGG
TGACCGTGACCCAGGACTCCTCCCTGCAGGACGGCGAGTTCATCTACAAGGTGAAGGTGCGCGGCACCAA
CTTCCCCTCCGACGGCCCCGTAATGCAGAAGAAGACCATGGGCTGGGAGGCCTCCTCCGAGCGGATGTAC
CCCGAGGACGGCGCCCTGAAGGGCGAGATGAAGATGAGGCTGAGGCTGAAGGACGGCGGCCACTACGACG
CCGAGGTCAAGACCACCTACATGGCCAAGAAGCCCGTGCAGCTGCCCGGCGCCTACAAGACCGACATCAA
GCTGGACATCACCTCCCACAACGAGGACTACACCATCGTGGAACAGTACGAGCGCGCCGAGGGCCGCCAC
TCCACCGGCGCCTCCGGACTCAGATCTCGAGCTCAAGCTTCGATGGCGACTGCGACCCCCGTGCCGCCGC
GGATGGGCAGCCGCGCTGGCGGCCCCACCACGCCGCTGAGCCCCACGCGCCTGTCGCGGCTCCAGGAGAA
GGAGGAGCTGCGCGAGCTCAATGACCGGCTGGCGGTGTACATCGACAAGGTGCGCAGCCTGGAGACGGAG
AACAGCGCGCTGCAGCTGCAGGTGACGGAGCGCGAGGAGGTGCGCGGCCGTGAGCTCACCGGCCTCAAGG
CGCTCTACGAGACCGAGCTGGCCGACGCGCGACGCGCGCTCGACGACACGGCCCGCGAGCGCGCCAAGCT
GCAGATCGAGCTGGGCAAGTGCAAGGCGGAACACGACCAGCTGCTCCTCAACTATGCTAAGAAGGAATCT
GATCTTAATGGCGCCCAGATCAAGCTTCGAGAATATGAAGCAGCACTCAATTCGAAAGATGCAGCTCTTG
CTACTGCACTTGGTGACAAAAAAAGTTTAGAGGGAGATTTGGAGGATCTGAAGGATCAGATTGCCCAGTT
GGAAGCCTCCTTAGCTGCAGCCAAAAAACAGTTAGCAGATGAAACTTTACTTAAAGTAGATTTGGAGAAT
CGTTGTCAGAGCCTTACTGAGGACTTGGAGTTTCGCAAAAGCATGTATGAAGAGGAGATTAACGAGACCA
GAAGGAAGCATGAAACGCGCTTGGTAGAGGTGGATTCTGGGCGTCAAATTGAGTATGAGTACAAGCTGGC
GCAAGCCCTTCATGAGATGAGAGAGCAACATGATGCCCAAGTGAGGCTGTATAAGGAGGAGCTGGAGCAG
ACTTACCATGCCAAACTTGAGAATGCCAGACTGTCATCAGAGATGAATACTTCTACTGTCAACAGTGCCA
GGGAAGAACTGATGGAAAGCCGCATGAGAATTGAGAGCCTTTCATCCCAGCTTTCTAATCTACAGAAAGA
GTCTAGAGCATGTTTGGAAAGGATTCAAGAATTAGAGGACTTGCTTGCTAAAGAAAAAGACAACTCTCGT
CGCATGCTGACAGACAAAGAGAGAGAGATGGCGGAAATAAGGGATCAAATGCAGCAACAGCTGAATGACT
ATGAACAGCTTCTTGATGTAAAGTTAGCCCTGGACATGGAAATCAGTGCTTACAGGAAACTCTTAGAAGG
CGAAGAAGAGAGGTTGAAGCTGTCTCCAAGCCCTTCTTCCCGTGTGACAGTATCCCGAGCATCCTCAAGT
CGTAGTGTACGTACAACTAGAGGAAAGCGGAAGAGGGTTGATGTGGAAGAATCAGAGGCGAGTAGTAGTG
TTAGCATCTCTCATTCCGCCTCAGCCACTGGAAATGTTTGCATCGAAGAAATTGATGTTGATGGGAAATT
TATCCGCTTGAAGAACACTTCTGAACAGGATCAACCAATGGGAGGCTGGGAGATGATCAGAAAAATTGGA
GACACATCAGTCAGTTATAAATATACCTCAAGATATGTGCTGAAGGCAGGCCAGACTGTTACAATTTGGG
CTGCAAACGCTGGTGTCACAGCCAGCCCCCCAACTGACCTCATCTGGAAGAACCAGAACTCGTGGGGCAC
TGGCGAAGATGTGAAGGTTATATTGAAAAATTCTCAGGGAGAGGAGGTTGCTCAAAGAAGTACAGTCTTT
AAAACAACCATACCTGAAGAAGAGGAGGAGGAGGAAGAAGCAGCTGGAGTGGTTGTTGAGGAAGAACTTT
TCCACCAGCAGGGAACCCCAAGAGCATCCAATAGAAGCTGTGCAATTATGTAGGGATCCACCGGATCTAG
ATAACT
