>Addgene plasmid #55981 | mPlum-LaminB1-10 | addgene partial sequence | sequence record 121694 | DsRed1-C 5'-AGCTGGACATCACCTCCCACAACG-3'
GTACGAGCGCGCCGAGGGCCGCCACTCCACCGGCGCCTCCGGACTCAGATCTCGAGCTCAAGCTTCGATG
GCGACTGCGACCCCCGTGCCGCCGCGGATGGGCAGCCGCGCTGGCGGCCCCACCACGCCGCTGAGCCCCA
CGCGCCTGTCGCGGCTCCAGGAGAAGGAGGAGCTGCGCGAGCTCAATGACCGGCTGGCGGTGTACATCGA
CAAGGTGCGCAGCCTGGAGACGGAGAACAGCGCGCTGCAGCTGCAGGTGACGGAGCGCGAGGAGGTGCGC
GGCCGTGAGCTCACCGGCCTCAAGGCGCTCTACGAGACCGAGCTGGCCGACGCGCGACGCGCGCTCGACG
ACACGGCCCGCGAGCGCGCCAAGCTGCAGATCGAGCTGGGCAAGTGCAAGGCGGAACACGACCAGCTGCT
CCTCAACTATGCTAAGAAGGAATCTGATCTTAATGGCGCCCAGATCAAGCTTCGAGAATATGAAGCAGCA
CTCAATTCGAAAGATGCAGCTCTTGCTACTGCACTTGGTGACAAAAAAAGTTTAGAGGGAGATTTGGAGG
ATCTGAAGGATCAGATTGCCCAGTTGGAAGCCTCCTTAGCTGCAGCCAAAAAACAGTTAGCAGATGAAAC
TTTACTTAAAGTAGATTTGGAGAATCGTTGTCAGAGCCTTACTGAGGACTTGGAGTTTCGCAAAAGCATG
TATGAAGAGGAGATTAACGAGACCAGAAGGAAGCATGAAACGCGCTTGGTAGAGGTGGATTCTGGGCGTC
AAATTGAGTATGAGTACAAGCTGGCGCAAGCCCTTCATGAGATGAGAGAGCAACATGATGCCCAAGTGAG
